LOCUS       Exported 8844 bp ds-DNA circular SYN 13-MAY-2021
DEFINITION  Protein Barcode (Pro-Code) for vector/cell tracking. Contains U6
            trRNA cassette for sgRNA cloning. Enables phenotypic CRISPR screens
            at a single cell resolution (using cytometry)..
ACCESSION   .
VERSION     .
KEYWORDS    pLKO_FLAG.VSVg.C_NGFR
SOURCE      synthetic DNA construct
  ORGANISM  synthetic DNA construct
REFERENCE   1 (bases 1 to 8844)
  AUTHORS   Wroblewska A, Dhainaut M, Ben-Zvi B, Rose SA, Park ES, Amir ED,
            Bektesevic A, Baccarini A, Merad M, Rahman AH, Brown BD
  TITLE     Protein Barcodes Enable High-Dimensional Single-Cell CRISPR Screens.
  JOURNAL   Cell. 2018 Nov 1;175(4):1141-1155.e16. doi:
            10.1016/j.cell.2018.09.022. Epub 2018 Oct 18.
  PUBMED    30343902
REFERENCE   2 (bases 1 to 8844)
  AUTHORS   .
  TITLE     Direct Submission
  JOURNAL   Exported May 13, 2021 from SnapGene Server 1.1.58
            http://www.snapgene.com
FEATURES             Location/Qualifiers
     source          1..8844
                     /organism="synthetic DNA construct"
                     /mol_type="other DNA"
     promoter        50..290
                     /label=U6 promoter
                     /note="RNA polymerase III promoter for human U6 snRNA"
     primer_bind     50..70
                     /label=hU6-F
                     /note="Human U6 promoter, forward primer"
     primer_bind     221..240
                     /label=LKO.1 5'
                     /note="Human U6 promoter, forward primer"
     misc_RNA        317..392
                     /label=gRNA scaffold
                     /note="guide RNA scaffold for the Streptococcus pyogenes
                     CRISPR/Cas9 system"
     misc_feature    440..557
                     /label=cPPT/CTS
                     /note="central polypurine tract and central termination
                     sequence of HIV-1"
     promoter        697..1875
                     /label=EF-1-alpha promoter
                     /note="strong constitutive promoter for human elongation
                     factor EF-1-alpha"
     intron          928..1866
                     /label=EF-1-alpha intron A
                     /note="intron upstream of the start codon of human
                     EF-1-alpha"
     primer_bind     1823..1843
                     /label=EF1a-F
                     /note="Human elongation factor-1a promoter, forward primer"
     regulatory      1924..1933
                     /regulatory_class="other"
                     /note="vertebrate consensus sequence for strong initiation
                     of translation (Kozak, 1987)"
     CDS             2026..2049
                     /codon_start=1
                     /product="FLAG(R) epitope tag, followed by an enterokinase
                     cleavage site"
                     /label=FLAG
                     /translation="DYKDDDDK"
     CDS             2068..2100
                     /codon_start=1
                     /product="epitope tag from vesicular stomatitis virus G
                     protein"
                     /label=VSV-G tag
                     /translation="YTDIEMNRLGK"
     misc_feature    2917..3505
                     /label=WPRE
                     /note="woodchuck hepatitis virus posttranscriptional
                     regulatory element"
     primer_bind     complement(2970..2990)
                     /label=WPRE-R
                     /note="WPRE, reverse primer"
     CDS             complement(3388..3399)
                     /codon_start=1
                     /product="Factor Xa recognition and cleavage site"
                     /label=Factor Xa site
                     /translation="IEGR"
     LTR             3580..3813
                     /label=3' LTR (Delta-U3)
                     /note="self-inactivating 3' long terminal repeat (LTR) from
                     HIV-1"
     polyA_signal    3885..4006
                     /label=SV40 poly(A) signal
                     /note="SV40 polyadenylation signal"
     primer_bind     complement(3922..3941)
                     /label=SV40pA-R
                     /note="SV40 polyA, reverse primer"
     primer_bind     3976..3995
                     /label=EBV-rev
                     /note="SV40 polyA terminator, reverse primer"
     rep_origin      4046..4181
                     /label=SV40 ori
                     /note="SV40 origin of replication"
     primer_bind     4108..4127
                     /label=SV40pro-F
                     /note="SV40 promoter/origin, forward primer"
     primer_bind     complement(4201..4220)
                     /label=T7
                     /note="T7 promoter, forward primer"
     promoter        complement(4202..4220)
                     /label=T7 promoter
                     /note="promoter for bacteriophage T7 RNA polymerase"
     primer_bind     complement(4230..4247)
                     /label=M13 Forward
                     /note="In lacZ gene. Also called M13-F20 or M13 (-21)
                     Forward"
     primer_bind     complement(4230..4246)
                     /label=M13 fwd
                     /note="common sequencing primer, one of multiple similar
                     variants"
     primer_bind     complement(4239..4261)
                     /label=M13/pUC Forward
                     /note="In lacZ gene"
     rep_origin      4388..4843
                     /direction=RIGHT
                     /label=f1 ori
                     /note="f1 bacteriophage origin of replication; arrow
                     indicates direction of (+) strand synthesis"
     primer_bind     complement(4475..4494)
                     /label=F1ori-R
                     /note="F1 origin, reverse primer"
     primer_bind     4685..4706
                     /label=F1ori-F
                     /note="F1 origin, forward primer"
     promoter        4869..4973
                     /gene="bla"
                     /label=AmpR promoter
     CDS             4974..5834
                     /codon_start=1
                     /gene="bla"
                     /product="beta-lactamase"
                     /label=AmpR
                     /note="confers resistance to ampicillin, carbenicillin, and
                     related antibiotics"
                     /translation="MSIQHFRVALIPFFAAFCLPVFAHPETLVKVKDAEDQLGARVGYI
                     ELDLNSGKILESFRPEERFPMMSTFKVLLCGAVLSRIDAGQEQLGRRIHYSQNDLVEYS
                     PVTEKHLTDGMTVRELCSAAITMSDNTAANLLLTTIGGPKELTAFLHNMGDHVTRLDRW
                     EPELNEAIPNDERDTTMPVAMATTLRKLLTGELLTLASRQQLIDWMEADKVAGPLLRSA
                     LPAGWFIADKSGAGERGSRGIIAALGPDGKPSRIVVIYTTGSQATMDERNRQIAEIGAS
                     LIKHW"
     primer_bind     complement(5192..5211)
                     /label=Amp-R
                     /note="Ampicillin resistance gene, reverse primer"
     rep_origin      6005..6593
                     /direction=RIGHT
                     /label=ori
                     /note="high-copy-number ColE1/pMB1/pBR322/pUC origin of
                     replication"
     primer_bind     6494..6513
                     /label=pBR322ori-F
                     /note="pBR322 origin, forward primer"
     primer_bind     6747..6764
                     /label=L4440
                     /note="L4440 vector, forward primer"
     protein_bind    6881..6902
                     /label=CAP binding site
                     /bound_moiety="E. coli catabolite activator protein"
                     /note="CAP binding activates transcription in the presence
                     of cAMP."
     promoter        6917..6947
                     /label=lac promoter
                     /note="promoter for the E. coli lac operon"
     protein_bind    6955..6971
                     /label=lac operator
                     /bound_moiety="lac repressor encoded by lacI"
                     /note="The lac repressor binds to the lac operator to
                     inhibit transcription in E. coli. This inhibition can be
                     relieved by adding lactose or
                     isopropyl-beta-D-thiogalactopyranoside (IPTG)."
     primer_bind     6960..6982
                     /label=M13/pUC Reverse
                     /note="In lacZ gene"
     primer_bind     6979..6995
                     /label=M13 rev
                     /note="common sequencing primer, one of multiple similar
                     variants"
     primer_bind     6979..6995
                     /label=M13 Reverse
                     /note="In lacZ gene. Also called M13-rev"
     primer_bind     7014..7034
                     /label=T3
                     /note="T3 promoter, forward primer"
     promoter        7016..7034
                     /label=T3 promoter
                     /note="promoter for bacteriophage T3 RNA polymerase"
     promoter        7062..7288
                     /label=RSV promoter
                     /note="Rous sarcoma virus enhancer/promoter"
     LTR             7289..7469
                     /label=5' LTR (truncated)
                     /note="truncated 5' long terminal repeat (LTR) from HIV-1"
     misc_feature    7516..7641
                     /label=HIV-1 Psi
                     /note="packaging signal of human immunodeficiency virus
                     type 1"
     misc_feature    8134..8367
                     /label=RRE
                     /note="The Rev response element (RRE) of HIV-1 allows for
                     Rev-dependent mRNA export from the nucleus to the
                     cytoplasm."
     CDS             8552..8596
                     /codon_start=1
                     /product="antigenic peptide corresponding to amino acids
                     655 to 669 of the HIV envelope protein gp41 (Lutje Hulsik
                     et al., 2013)"
                     /label=gp41 peptide
                     /note="recognized by the 2H10 single-chain llama nanobody"
                     /translation="KNEQELLELDKWASL"
ORIGIN
        1 tcgacggtat cgatcacgag actagtatcg agcggccgcc cccttcaccg agggcctatt
       61 tcccatgatt ccttcatatt tgcatatacg atacaaggct gttagagaga taattggaat
      121 taatttgact gtaaacacaa agatattagt acaaaatacg tgacgtagaa agtaataatt
      181 tcttgggtag tttgcagttt taaaattatg ttttaaaatg gactatcata tgcttaccgt
      241 aacttgaaag tatttcgatt tcttggcttt atatatcttg tggaaaggac gaaacaccgg
      301 gtcttcgaga agacctgttt tagagctaga aatagcaagt taaaataagg ctagtccgtt
      361 atcaacttga aaaagtggca ccgagtcggt gcttttttta attctcgacc tcgagacaaa
      421 tggcagtatt catccacaat tttaaaagaa aaggggggat tggggggtac agtgcagggg
      481 aaagaatagt agacataata gcaacagaca tacaaactaa agaattacaa aaacaaatta
      541 caaaaattca aaattttcgg gtttattaca gggacagcag agatccactt tggccgcggc
      601 tcgaggcgat aagctttgca aagatggata aagttttaaa cagagaggaa tctttgcagc
      661 taatggacct tctaggtctt gaaaggagtg ggaattggct ccggtgcccg tcagtgggca
      721 gagcgcacat cgcccacagt ccccgagaag ttggggggag gggtcggcaa ttgaaccggt
      781 gcctagagaa ggtggcgcgg ggtaaactgg gaaagtgatg tcgtgtactg gctccgcctt
      841 tttcccgagg gtgggggaga accgtatata agtgcagtag tcgccgtgaa cgttcttttt
      901 cgcaacgggt ttgccgccag aacacaggta agtgccgtgt gtggttcccg cgggcctggc
      961 ctctttacgg gttatggccc ttgcgtgcct tgaattactt ccacctggct gcagtacgtg
     1021 attcttgatc ccgagcttcg ggttggaagt gggtgggaga gttcgaggcc ttgcgcttaa
     1081 ggagcccctt cgcctcgtgc ttgagttgag gcctggcctg ggcgctgggg ccgccgcgtg
     1141 cgaatctggt ggcaccttcg cgcctgtctc gctgctttcg ataagtctct agccatttaa
     1201 aatttttgat gacctgctgc gacgcttttt ttctggcaag atagtcttgt aaatgcgggc
     1261 caagatctgc acactggtat ttcggttttt ggggccgcgg gcggcgacgg ggcccgtgcg
     1321 tcccagcgca catgttcggc gaggcggggc ctgcgagcgc ggccaccgag aatcggacgg
     1381 gggtagtctc aagctggccg gcctgctctg gtgcctggcc tcgcgccgcc gtgtatcgcc
     1441 ccgccctggg cggcaaggct ggcccggtcg gcaccagttg cgtgagcgga aagatggccg
     1501 cttcccggcc ctgctgcagg gagctcaaaa tggaggacgc ggcgctcggg agagcgggcg
     1561 ggtgagtcac ccacacaaag gaaaagggcc tttccgtcct cagccgtcgc ttcatgtgac
     1621 tccacggagt accgggcgcc gtccaggcac ctcgattagt tctcgagctt ttggagtacg
     1681 tcgtctttag gttgggggga ggggttttat gcgatggagt ttccccacac tgagtgggtg
     1741 gagactgaag ttaggccagc ttggcacttg atgtaattct ccttggaatt tgcccttttt
     1801 gagtttggat cttggttcat tctcaagcct cagacagtgg ttcaaagttt ttttcttcca
     1861 tttcaggtgt cgtgaggaat tctgcagtcg atcgacggta ccgcgggccc gggatccacg
     1921 gtcgccacca tgggggcagg tgccaccggc cgcgccatgg acgggccgcg cctgctgctg
     1981 ttgctgcttc tgggggtgtc ccttggaggt gccaaggagg catgcgacta caaagacgat
     2041 gacgacaagg gaggaggcgg gggagggtat acagatatcg aaatgaatag actcggaaag
     2101 ggaggaggcg ggggagggga ggaccaggtg gaccccaggc tgatcgacgg caagcccaca
     2161 ggcctgtaca cacacagcgg tgagtgctgc aaagcctgca acctgggcga gggtgtggcc
     2221 cagccttgtg gagccaacca gaccgtgtgt gagccctgcc tggacagcgt gacgttctcc
     2281 gacgtggtga gcgcgaccga gccgtgcaag ccgtgcaccg agtgcgtggg gctccagagc
     2341 atgtcggcgc cgtgcgtgga ggccgacgac gccgtgtgcc gctgcgccta cggctactac
     2401 caggatgaga cgactgggcg ctgcgaggcg tgccgcgtgt gcgaggcggg ctcgggcctc
     2461 gtgttctcct gccaggacaa gcagaacacc gtgtgcgagg agtgccccga cggcacgtat
     2521 tccgacgagg ccaaccacgt ggacccgtgc ctgccctgca ccgtgtgcga ggacaccgag
     2581 cgccagctcc gcgagtgcac acgctgggcc gacgccgagt gcgaggagat ccctggccgt
     2641 tggattacac ggtccacacc cccagagggc tcggacagca cagcccccag cacccaggag
     2701 cctgaggcac ctccagaaca agacctcata gccagcacgg tggcaggtgt ggtgaccaca
     2761 gtgatgggca gctcccagcc cgtggtgacc cgaggcacca ccgacaacct catccctgtc
     2821 tattgctcca tcctggctgc tgtggttgtg ggccttgtgg cctacatagc cttcaagagg
     2881 tggaacaggg gtatcctcta gagcggccgc gtcgacaatc aacctctgga ttacaaaatt
     2941 tgtgaaagat tgactggtat tcttaactat gttgctcctt ttacgctatg tggatacgct
     3001 gctttaatgc ctttgtatca tgctattgct tcccgtatgg ctttcatttt ctcctccttg
     3061 tataaatcct ggttgctgtc tctttatgag gagttgtggc ccgttgtcag gcaacgtggc
     3121 gtggtgtgca ctgtgtttgc tgacgcaacc cccactggtt ggggcattgc caccacctgt
     3181 cagctccttt ccgggacttt cgctttcccc ctccctattg ccacggcgga actcatcgcc
     3241 gcctgccttg cccgctgctg gacaggggct cggctgttgg gcactgacaa ttccgtggtg
     3301 ttgtcgggga agctgacgtc ctttccatgg ctgctcgcct gtgttgccac ctggattctg
     3361 cgcgggacgt ccttctgcta cgtcccttcg gccctcaatc cagcggacct tccttcccgc
     3421 ggcctgctgc cggctctgcg gcctcttccg catcttcgcc ttcgccctca gacgagtcgg
     3481 atctcccttt gggccgcctc cccgcctggg tacctttaag accaatgact tacaaggcag
     3541 ctgtagatct tagccacttt ttaaaagaaa aggggggact ggaagggcta attcactccc
     3601 aacgaagata agatctgctt tttgcttgta ctgggtctct ctggttagac cagatctgag
     3661 cctgggagct ctctggctaa ctagggaacc cactgcttaa gcctcaataa agcttgcctt
     3721 gagtgcttca agtagtgtgt gcccgtctgt tgtgtgactc tggtaactag agatccctca
     3781 gaccctttta gtcagtgtgg aaaatctcta gcagtagtag ttcatgtcat cttattattc
     3841 agtatttata acttgcaaag aaatgaatat cagagagtga gaggaacttg tttattgcag
     3901 cttataatgg ttacaaataa agcaatagca tcacaaattt cacaaataaa gcattttttt
     3961 cactgcattc tagttgtggt ttgtccaaac tcatcaatgt atcttatcat gtctggctct
     4021 agctatcccg cccctaactc cgcccatccc gcccctaact ccgcccagtt ccgcccattc
     4081 tccgccccat ggctgactaa ttttttttat ttatgcagag gccgaggccg cctcggcctc
     4141 tgagctattc cagaagtagt gaggaggctt ttttggaggc ctagggacgt acccaattcg
     4201 ccctatagtg agtcgtatta cgcgcgctca ctggccgtcg ttttacaacg tcgtgactgg
     4261 gaaaaccctg gcgttaccca acttaatcgc cttgcagcac atcccccttt cgccagctgg
     4321 cgtaatagcg aagaggcccg caccgatcgc ccttcccaac agttgcgcag cctgaatggc
     4381 gaatgggnnn nnnnnnnnnn nnnnnnnnnn nnnnnnnnnn nnnnnnnnnn nnnnnnnnnn
     4441 nnnnnnnnnn nnnnnnnnnn nnnnnnnnnn nnnnnnnnnn nnnnnnnnnn nnnnnnnnnn
     4501 nnnnnnnnnn ncnnnnnnnn nnnnnnnnnn nnnnnnnnnn nnnnnnnnnn nnnnnnnnnn
     4561 nnnnnnnnnn nnnnnnnnnn nnnnnnnnnn nnnnnnnnnn nnnannnnnn nnnnnnnnnn
     4621 nnnnnnnnnn nnnnnnnnnn nnnnnnnnnn nnncctttga cgttggagtc cacgttcttt
     4681 aatagtggac tcttgttcca aactggaaca acactcaacc ctatctcggt ctattctttt
     4741 gatttataag ggattttgcc gatttcggcc tattggttaa aaaatgagct gatttaacaa
     4801 aaatttaacg cgaattttaa caaaatatta acgcttacaa tttaggtggc acttttcggg
     4861 gaaatgtgcg cggaacccct atttgtttat ttttctaaat acattcaaat atgtatccgc
     4921 tcatgagaca ataaccctga taaatgcttc aataatattg aaaaaggaag agtatgagta
     4981 ttcaacattt ccgtgtcgcc cttattccct tttttgcggc attttgcctt cctgtttttg
     5041 ctcacccaga aacgctggtg aaagtaaaag atgctgaaga tcagttgggt gcacgagtgg
     5101 gttacatcga actggatctc aacagcggta agatccttga gagttttcgc cccgaagaac
     5161 gttttccaat gatgagcact tttaaagttc tgctatgtgg cgcggtatta tcccgtattg
     5221 acgccgggca agagcaactc ggtcgccgca tacactattc tcagaatgac ttggttgagt
     5281 actcaccagt cacagaaaag catcttacgg atggcatgac agtaagagaa ttatgcagtg
     5341 ctgccataac catgagtgat aacactgcgg ccaacttact tctgacaacg atcggaggac
     5401 cgaaggagct aaccgctttt ttgcacaaca tgggggatca tgtaactcgc cttgatcgtt
     5461 gggaaccgga gctgaatgaa gccataccaa acgacgagcg tgacaccacg atgcctgtag
     5521 caatggcaac aacgttgcgc aaactattaa ctggcgaact acttactcta gcttcccggc
     5581 aacaattaat agactggatg gaggcggata aagttgcagg accacttctg cgctcggccc
     5641 ttccggctgg ctggtttatt gctgataaat ctggagccgg tgagcgtggg tctcgcggta
     5701 tcattgcagc actggggcca gatggtaagc cctcccgtat cgtagttatc tacacgacgg
     5761 ggagtcaggc aactatggat gaacgaaata gacagatcgc tgagataggt gcctcactga
     5821 ttaagcattg gtaactgtca gaccaagttt actcatatat actttagatt gatttaaaac
     5881 ttcattttta atttaaaagg atctaggtga agatcctttt tgataatctc atgaccaaaa
     5941 tcccttaacg tgagttttcg ttccactgag cgtcagaccc cgtagaaaag atcaaaggat
     6001 cttcttgaga tccttttttt ctgcgcgtaa tctgctgctt gcaaacaaaa aaaccaccgc
     6061 taccagcggt ggtttgtttg ccggatcaag agctaccaac tctttttccg aaggtaactg
     6121 gcttcagcag agcgcagata ccaaatactg ttcttctagt gtagccgtag ttaggccacc
     6181 acttcaagaa ctctgtagca ccgcctacat acctcgctct gctaatcctg ttaccagtgg
     6241 ctgctgccag tggcgataag tcgtgtctta ccgggttgga ctcaagacga tagttaccgg
     6301 ataaggcgca gcggtcgggc tgaacggggg gttcgtgcac acagcccagc ttggagcgaa
     6361 cgacctacac cgaactgaga tacctacagc gtgagctatg agaaagcgcc acgcttcccg
     6421 aagggagaaa ggcggacagg tatccggtaa gcggcagggt cggaacagga gagcgcacga
     6481 gggagcttcc agggggaaac gcctggtatc tttatagtcc tgtcgggttt cgccacctct
     6541 gacttgagcg tcgatttttg tgatgctcgt caggggggcg gagcctatgg aaaaacgcca
     6601 gcaacgcggc ctttttacgg ttcctggcct tttgctggcc ttttgctcac atgttctttc
     6661 ctgcgttatc ccctgattct gtggataacc gtattaccgc ctttgagtga gctgataccg
     6721 ctcgccgcag ccgaacgacc gagcgcagcg agtcagtgag cgaggaagcg gaagagcgcc
     6781 caatacgcaa accgcctctc cccgcgcgtt ggccgattca ttaatgcagc tggcacgaca
     6841 ggtttcccga ctggaaagcg ggcagtgagc gcaacgcaat taatgtgagt tagctcactc
     6901 attaggcacc ccaggcttta cactttatgc ttccggctcg tatgttgtgt ggaattgtga
     6961 gcggataaca atttcacaca ggaaacagct atgaccatga ttacgccaag cgcgcaatta
     7021 accctcacta aagggaacaa aagctggagc tgcaagctta atgtagtctt atgcaatact
     7081 cttgtagtct tgcaacatgg taacgatgag ttagcaacat gccttacaag gagagaaaaa
     7141 gcaccgtgca tggcgattgg tggaagtaag gtggtacgat cgtgccttat taggaaggca
     7201 acagacgggt ctgacatgga ttggacgaac cactgaattg ccgcattgca gagatattgt
     7261 atttaagtgc ctagctcgat acataaacgg gtctctctgg ttagaccaga tctgagcctg
     7321 ggagctctct ggctaactag ggaacccact gcttaagcct caataaagct tgccttgagt
     7381 gcttcaagta gtgtgtgccc gtctgttgtg tgactctggt aactagagat ccctcagacc
     7441 cttttagtca gtgtggaaaa tctctagcag tggcgcccga acagggactt gaaagcgaaa
     7501 gggaaaccag aggagctctc tcgacgcagg actcggcttg ctgaagcgcg cacggcaaga
     7561 ggcgaggggc ggcgactggt gagtacgcca aaaattttga ctagcggagg ctagaaggag
     7621 agagatgggt gcgagagcgt cagtattaag cgggggagaa ttagatcgcg atgggaaaaa
     7681 attcggttaa ggccaggggg aaagaaaaaa tataaattaa aacatatagt atgggcaagc
     7741 agggagctag aacgattcgc agttaatcct ggcctgttag aaacatcaga aggctgtaga
     7801 caaatactgg gacagctaca accatccctt cagacaggat cagaagaact tagatcatta
     7861 tataatacag tagcaaccct ctattgtgtg catcaaagga tagagataaa agacaccaag
     7921 gaagctttag acaagataga ggaagagcaa aacaaaagta agaccaccgc acagcaagcg
     7981 gccgctgatc ttcagacctg gaggaggaga tatgagggac aattggagaa gtgaattata
     8041 taaatataaa gtagtaaaaa ttgaaccatt aggagtagca cccaccaagg caaagagaag
     8101 agtggtgcag agagaaaaaa gagcagtggg aataggagct ttgttccttg ggttcttggg
     8161 agcagcagga agcactatgg gcgcagcgtc aatgacgctg acggtacagg ccagacaatt
     8221 attgtctggt atagtgcagc agcagaacaa tttgctgagg gctattgagg cgcaacagca
     8281 tctgttgcaa ctcacagtct ggggcatcaa gcagctccag gcaagaatcc tggctgtgga
     8341 aagataccta aaggatcaac agctcctggg gatttggggt tgctctggaa aactcatttg
     8401 caccactgct gtgccttgga atgctagttg gagtaataaa tctctggaac agatttggaa
     8461 tcacacgacc tggatggagt gggacagaga aattaacaat tacacaagct taatacactc
     8521 cttaattgaa gaatcgcaaa accagcaaga aaagaatgaa caagaattat tggaattaga
     8581 taaatgggca agtttgtgga attggtttaa cataacaaat tggctgtggt atataaaatt
     8641 attcataatg atagtaggag gcttggtagg tttaagaata gtttttgctg tactttctat
     8701 agtgaataga gttaggcagg gatattcacc attatcgttt cagacccacc tcccaacccc
     8761 gaggggaccc gacaggcccg aaggaataga agaagaaggt ggagagagag acagagacag
     8821 atccattcga ttagtgaacg gatc
//
