[The description below was written by a language model from this plasmid's Addgene catalogue record and the feature table of its GenBank file.]
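Description:
pLKO_FLAG.VSVg.C_NGFR is a third-generation, self-inactivating lentiviral CRISPR vector built on the pLKO backbone (8,844 bp in the held sequence). It combines an sgRNA expression cassette with a protein barcode ("Pro-Code") reporter. In bacteria it is maintained by a high-copy ColE1/pUC origin and selected with ampicillin through the bla gene. An f1 origin and an SV40 origin are also present on the backbone. The viral genome is transcribed from an RSV promoter fused to a truncated HIV-1 5' LTR. It carries the Psi packaging signal, the RRE for Rev-dependent nuclear export, the cPPT/CTS, a WPRE to boost transcript expression, and a U3-deleted 3' LTR followed by an SV40 polyadenylation signal.

Two expression units sit within the LTRs. A human U6 (Pol III) promoter lies upstream of the S. pyogenes Cas9 guide RNA scaffold, providing a site into which a chosen sgRNA spacer can be cloned. No Cas9 is annotated, so the nuclease would have to be supplied separately. Downstream, the EF-1α promoter with its intron A and a Kozak sequence drives human NGFR lacking its signaling domain (dNGFR). This truncated receptor acts as an inert scaffold carrying an N-terminal combination of three epitopes, FLAG, VSV-G and "C". The feature table annotates the FLAG and VSV-G tags but not the C tag or the NGFR coding region itself.

Each epitope combination identifies a particular vector, and therefore a particular sgRNA. Antibody detection of the tags by cytometry can thus reveal which guide a cell received. This allows vector and cell tracking and pooled phenotypic CRISPR screens at single-cell resolution.
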