Addgene plasmid #158260: pLKO_FLAG.VSVg.C_NGFR
Purpose: Protein Barcode (Pro-Code) for vector/cell tracking. Contains U6 trRNA cassette for sgRNA cloning. Enables phenotypic CRISPR screens at a single cell resolution (using cytometry).
Depositing lab: Brian Brown. Depositing organization: Icahn School of Medicine at Mount Sinai. Publication: Protein Barcodes Enable High-Dimensional Single-Cell CRISPR Screens. Wroblewska A, Dhainaut M, Ben-Zvi B, Rose SA, Park ES, Amir ED, Bektesevic A, Baccarini A, Merad M, Rahman AH, Brown BD. Cell. 2018 Nov 1;175(4):1141-1155.e16. doi: 10.1016/j.cell.2018.09.022. Epub 2018 Oct 18. PubMed 30343902.
Backbone
  Vector backbone: pLKO
  Backbone size w/o insert (bp): 9000
  Vector type: Lentiviral, CRISPR
Growth in bacteria
  Bacterial resistance: Ampicillin, 100 μg/mL
  Growth temperature: 37°C
  Growth strain: NEB Stable
  Copy number: High Copy
Gene/Insert
  Gene/Insert name: Pro-Code Tagged human dNGFR
  Species: H. sapiens (human)
  Insert size (bp): 1000
  Mutation: Truncation of the signaling domain
  Entrez Gene: NGFR (a.k.a. CD271, Gp80-LNGFR, TNFRSF16, p75(NTR), p75NTR)
  Promoter: EF1a
  Tag / fusion protein: FLAG.VSVg.C (N terminal on insert)
  Cloning method: Restriction Enzyme; 5′ cloning site Unknown (unknown if destroyed)
  Sequencing primers: 5′ cctttttgagtttggatcttggttcat
Terms and licenses: Academic/Nonprofit Terms; Industry Terms: Not Available to Industry
How to cite: pLKO_FLAG.VSVg.C_NGFR was a gift from Brian Brown (Addgene plasmid # 158260 ; http://n2t.net/addgene:158260 ; RRID:Addgene_158260)
