>Addgene plasmid #158260 | pLKO_FLAG.VSVg.C_NGFR | depositor partial sequence | sequence record 305389 | Tagged NGFR
ATGGGGGCAGGTGCCACCGGCCGCGCCATGGACGGGCCGCGCCTGCTGCTGTTGCTGCTTCTGGGGGTGT
CCCTTGGAGGTGCCAAGGAGGCATGCGACTACAAAGACGATGACGACAAGGGAGGAGGCGGGGGAGGGTA
TACAGATATCGAAATGAATAGACTCGGAAAGGGAGGAGGCGGGGGAGGGGAGGACCAGGTGGACCCCAGG
CTGATCGACGGCAAGCCCACAGGCCTGTACACACACAGCGGTGAGTGCTGCAAAGCCTGCAACCTGGGCG
AGGGTGTGGCCCAGCCTTGTGGAGCCAACCAGACCGTGTGTGAGCCCTGCCTGGACAGCGTGACGTTCTC
CGACGTGGTGAGCGCGACCGAGCCGTGCAAGCCGTGCACCGAGTGCGTGGGGCTCCAGAGCATGTCGGCG
CCGTGCGTGGAGGCCGACGACGCCGTGTGCCGCTGCGCCTACGGCTACTACCAGGATGAGACGACTGGGC
GCTGCGAGGCGTGCCGCGTGTGCGAGGCGGGCTCGGGCCTCGTGTTCTCCTGCCAGGACAAGCAGAACAC
CGTGTGCGAGGAGTGCCCCGACGGCACGTATTCCGACGAGGCCAACCACGTGGACCCGTGCCTGCCCTGC
ACCGTGTGCGAGGACACCGAGCGCCAGCTCCGCGAGTGCACACGCTGGGCCGACGCCGAGTGCGAGGAGA
TCCCTGGCCGTTGGATTACACGGTCCACACCCCCAGAGGGCTCGGACAGCACAGCCCCCAGCACCCAGGA
GCCTGAGGCACCTCCAGAACAAGACCTCATAGCCAGCACGGTGGCAGGTGTGGTGACCACAGTGATGGGC
AGCTCCCAGCCCGTGGTGACCCGAGGCACCACCGACAACCTCATCCCTGTCTATTGCTCCATCCTGGCTG
CTGTGGTTGTGGGCCTTGTGGCCTACATAGCCTTCAAGAGGTGGAACAGGGGTATCCTCTAG
